>Addgene plasmid #189785 | pYPQ134-RZ-Cas12j2 | addgene full sequence | sequence record 375105 | Addgene NGS Result
TTTGCGTATTGGGCGCTCTTCCGCTTCCTCGCTCACTGACTCGCTGCGCTCGGTCGTTCGGCTGCGGCGA
GCGGTATCAGCTCACTCAAAGGCGGTAATACGGTTATCCACAGAATCAGGGGATAACGCAGGAAAGAACA
TGAATTAATTCTCATGTTTGACAGCTTATCATCGATTAGCTTTAATGCGGTAGTTTATCACAGTTAAATT
GCTAACGCAGTCAGGCACCGTGTATGAAATCTAACAATGCGCTCATCGTCATCCTCGGCACCGTCACCCT
GGATGCTGTAGGCATAGGCTTGGTTATGCCGGTACTGCCGGGCCTCTTGCGGGATATCGTCCATTCCGAC
AGCATCGCCAGTCACTATGGCGTGCTGCTAGCGCTATATGCGTTGATGCAATTTCTATGCGCACCCGTTC
TCGGAGCACTGTCCGACCGCTTTGGCCGCCGCCCAGTCCTGCTCGCTTCGCTACTTGGAGCCACTATCGA
CTACGCGATCATGGCGACCACACCCGTCCTGTGGATTCTCTACGCCGGACGCATCGTGGCCGGCATCACC
GGCGCCACAGGTGCGGTTGCTGGCGCCTATATCGCCGACATCACCGATGGGGAAGATCGGGCTCGCCACT
TCGGGCTCATGAGCGCTTGTTTCGGCGTGGGTATGGTGGCAGGCCCCGTGGCCGGGGGACTGTTGGGCGC
CATCTCCTTACATGCACCATTCCTTGCGGCGGCGGTGCTCAACGGCCTCAACCTACTACTGGGCTGCTTC
CTAATGCAGGAGTCGCATAAGGGAGAGCGCCGACCCATGCCCTTGAGAGCCTTCAACCCAGTCAGCTCCT
TCCGGTGGGCGCGGGGCATGACTATCGTCGCCGCACTTATGACTGTCTTCTTTATCATGCAACTCGTAGG
ACAGGTGCCGGCAGCGCTCTGGGTCATTTTCGGCGAGGACCGCTTTCGCTGGAGCGCGACGATGATCGGC
CTGTCGCTTGCGGTATTCGGAATCTTGCACGCCCTCGCTCAAGCCTTCGTCACTGGTCCCGCCACCAAAC
GTTTCGGCGAGAAGCAGGCCATTATCGCCGGCATGGCGGCCGACGCGCTGGGCTACGTCTTGCTGGCGTT
CGCGACGCGAGGCTGGATGGCCTTCCCCATTATGATTCTTCTCGCTTCCGGCGGCATCGGGATGCCCGCG
TTGCAGGCCATGCTGTCCAGGCAGGTAGATGACGACCATCAGGGACAGCTTCAAGGATCGCTCGCGGCTC
TTACCAGCCTAACTTCGATCATTGGACCGCTGATCGTCACGGCGATTTATGCCGCCTCGGCGAGCACATG
GAACGGGTTGGCATGGATTGTAGGCGCCGCCCTATACCTTGTCTGCCTCCCCGCGTTGCGTCGCGGTGCA
TGGAGCCGGGCCACCTCGACCTGAATGGAAGCCGGCGGCACCTCGCTAACGGATTCACCACTCCAAGAAT
TGGAGCCAATCAATTCTTGCGGAGAACTGTGAATGCGCAAACCAACCCTTGATCGGGGAAGAACAGTATG
TCGAGCTATTTTTTGACTTACTGGGGATCAAGCCTGATTGGGAGAAAATAAAATATCCCCTATAGTGAGT
CGTATTACATGGTCATAGCTGTTTCCTGGCAGCTCTGGCCCGTGTCTCAAAATCTCTGATGTTACATTGC
ACAAGATAAAAATATATCATCATGCCTCCTCTAGAGGTCTCGCCAGTCGTTGCTGATGAGTCCGTGAGGA
CGAAACGAGTAAGCTCGTCCAACGATTGCCCCTCACGAGGGGACGAGACGGAGCTCAGTCTGACCGCGGC
GTCTCTGGCCGGCATGGTCCCAGCCTCCTCGCTGGCGCCGGCTGGGCAACATGCTTCGGCATGGCGAATG
GGACTGTTGGAGACCCTCGAGCCACCCATGACCAAAATCCCTTAACGTGAGTTACGCGTCGTTCCACTGA
GCGTCAGACCCCGTAGAAAAGATCAAAGGATCTTCTTGAGATCCTTTTTTTCTGCGCGTAATCTGCTGCT
TGCAAACAAAAAAACCACCGCTACCAGCGGTGGTTTGTTTGCCGGATCAAGAGCTACCAACTCTTTTTCC
GAAGGTAACTGGCTTCAGCAGAGCGCAGATACCAAATACTGTTCTTCTAGTGTAGCCGTAGTTAGGCCAC
CACTTCAAGAACTCTGTAGCACCGCCTACATACCTCGCTCTGCTAATCCTGTTACCAGTGGCTGCTGCCA
GTGGCGATAAGTCGTGTCTTACCGGGTTGGACTCAAGACGATAGTTACCGGATAAGGCGCAGCGGTCGGG
CTGAACGGGGGGTTCGTGCACACAGCCCAGCTTGGAGCGAACGACCTACACCGAACTGAGATACCTACAG
CGTGAGCTATGAGAAAGCGCCACGCTTCCCGAAGGGAGAAAGGCGGACAGGTATCCGGTAAGCGGCAGGG
TCGGAACAGGAGAGCGCACGAGGGAGCTTCCAGGGGGAAACGCCTGGTATCTTTATAGTCCTGTCGGGTT
TCGCCACCTCTGACTTGAGCGTCGATTTTTGTGATGCTCGTCAGGGGGGCGGAGCCTATGGAAAAACGCC
AGCAACGCGGCCTTTTTACGGTTCCTGGCCTTTTGCTGGCCTTTTGCTCACATGTTCTTTCCTGCGTTAT
CCCCTGATTCTGTGGATAACCGTATTACCGCCTTTGAGTGAGCTGATACCGCTCGCCGCAGCCGAACGAC
CGAGCGCAGCGAGTCAGTGAGCGAGGAAGCGGAAGAGCGCCCAATACGCAAACCGCCTCTCCCCGCGCGT
TGGCCGATTCATTAATGCAGCTGGCACGACAGGTTTCCCGACTGGAAAGCGGGCAGTGAGCGCAACGCAA
TTAATACGCGTACCGCTAGCCAGGAAGAGTTTGTAGAAACGCAAAAAGGCCATCCGTCAGGATGGCCTTC
TGCTTAGTTTGATGCCTGGCAGTTTATGGCGGGCGTCCTGCCCGCCACCCTCCGGGCCGTTGCTTCACAA
CGTTCAAATCCGCTCCCGGCGGATTTGTCCTACTCAGGAGAGCGTTCACCGACAAACAACAGATAAAACG
AAAGGCCCAGTCTTCCGACTGAGCCTTTCGTTTTATTTGATGCCTGGCAGTTCCCTACTCTCGCGTTCTG
CATTAATGAATCGGCCAACGCGCGGGGAGAGGCGG
Features (pLannotate 1.2.2; 11 found; start..end, strand, type, name):
     18..142     -  rep_origin     RSF ori (fragment): Plasmids containing the RSF 1030 origin of replication can be propagated in E. coli cells that contain additional plasmids with compatible origins.
    158..186     +  promoter       tet promoter: E. coli promoter for tetracycline efflux protein gene
    234..1424    +  CDS            TcR: tetracycline efflux protein; tet; confers resistance to tetracycline
   1522..1596    +  CDS            KanR (fragment): aminoglycoside phosphotransferase; aphA-3; confers resistance to kanamycin
   1599..1617    -  promoter       T7 promoter: promoter for bacteriophage T7 RNA polymerase
   1733..1756    +  misc_RNA       sTRSV HHRz (fragment): hammerhead ribozyme from the tobacco ringspot virus satellite RNA (Khvorova et al., 2003)
   1996..2584    +  rep_origin     ori: high-copy-number ColE1/pMB1/pBR322/pUC origin of replication
   2767..2859    +  CDS            lacI (fragment): lac repressor; lacI; The lac repressor binds to the lac operator to inhibit transcription in E. coli. This inhibition can be relieved by adding lactose or isopropyl-β-D-thiogalactopyranoside (IPTG).
   2914..2941    -  terminator     rrnB T2 terminator: transcription terminator T2 from the E. coli rrnB gene
   3073..3116    +  terminator     rrnB T1 terminator: Escherichia coli rrnB; transcription terminator T1 from the E. coli rrnB gene
   3148..16      -  CDS            lacI (fragment) (across the origin): lac repressor; lacI; The lac repressor binds to the lac operator to inhibit transcription in E. coli. This inhibition can be relieved by adding lactose or isopropyl-β-D-thiogalactopyranoside (IPTG).
