[The description below was written by a language model from this plasmid's Addgene catalogue record and pLannotate feature annotations shown in this document.]
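Description:
pYPQ134-RZ-Cas12j2 is a small (about 3.2 kb) empty Golden Gate entry vector from a plant CRISPR toolkit, derived from the pYPQ134-STU-Lb backbone. It is designed to receive the fourth crRNA in a multiplexed Cas12j2 (CasΦ) array. It is propagated in E. coli as a high-copy plasmid from a ColE1/pUC-type origin and is selected with tetracycline, through a tet promoter driving the TcR efflux protein gene. The automated annotation also picks up short fragments of an RSF origin, a kanamycin resistance gene and lacI, along with a T7 promoter and rrnB T1 and T2 terminators. The fragments are too short to be functional and look like backbone remnants, and none of these elements is described in the record as part of the working cassette.

The functional payload is a cloning site in which a user-supplied Cas12j2 crRNA spacer is placed between a hammerhead (HH) ribozyme and a hepatitis delta virus (HDV) ribozyme. Both ribozymes self-cleave, so once the unit is transcribed as part of a longer RNA they trim away the flanking sequence and release a crRNA with precisely defined ends. This allows guides to be expressed from promoters that do not themselves yield exact termini. The feature table detects only a partial hammerhead ribozyme match and does not annotate the HDV ribozyme, the crRNA repeat or the Golden Gate restriction sites, so their positions and the enzyme used cannot be stated from the record. No plant promoter is annotated either.

After spacer insertion, the position-four unit is presumably combined by Golden Gate assembly with the companion entry vectors for the other positions to build a multi-crRNA array. The associated work applies Cas12j2 to plant genome editing, gene activation and epigenome editing.
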