Addgene plasmid #189785: pYPQ134-RZ-Cas12j2
Purpose: (Empty Backbone) Golden Gate entry vector to clone the 4th Cas12j2(CasΦ) crRNA flanked by HH and HDV ribozymes
Depositing lab: Yiping Qi. Depositing organization: University of Maryland, College Park. Publication: Hypercompact CRISPR-Cas12j2 (CasPhi) enables genome editing, gene activation, and epigenome editing in plants. Liu S, Sretenovic S, Fan T, Cheng Y, Li G, Qi A, Tang X, Xu Y, Guo W, Zhong Z, He Y, Liang Y, Han Q, Zheng X, Gu X, Qi Y, Zhang Y. Plant Commun. 2022 Sep 20:100453. doi: 10.1016/j.xplc.2022.100453. PubMed 36127876.
Backbone
  Vector backbone: pYPQ134-STU-Lb
  Vector type: Plant Expression, CRISPR
Growth in bacteria
  Bacterial resistance: Tetracycline, 10 μg/mL
  Growth temperature: 37°C
  Growth strain: DH5alpha
  Copy number: High Copy
Terms and licenses: Academic/Nonprofit Terms; Industry Terms: Not Available to Industry
How to cite: pYPQ134-RZ-Cas12j2 was a gift from Yiping Qi (Addgene plasmid # 189785 ; http://n2t.net/addgene:189785 ; RRID:Addgene_189785)
